Addgene plasmid #147553: pcDNA3.1-MS2-HA-HsSmg5-del133-155_T
Purpose: Mammalian Expression of HsSmg5-del133-155
Depositing lab: Elisa Izaurralde. Depositing organization: Max Planck Institute for Developmental Biology. Publication: The SMG5-SMG7 heterodimer directly recruits the CCR4-NOT deadenylase complex to mRNAs containing nonsense codons via interaction with POP2. Loh B, Jonas S, Izaurralde E. Genes Dev. 2013 Oct 1;27(19):2125-38. doi: 10.1101/gad.226951.113. PubMed 24115769.
Backbone
  Vector backbone: Unknown
  Vector type: Mammalian Expression
Growth in bacteria
  Bacterial resistance: Ampicillin, 100 μg/mL
  Growth temperature: 37°C
  Growth strain: DH5alpha
  Copy number: High Copy
Gene/Insert
  Gene/Insert name: HsSmg5-del133-155
  Species: H. sapiens (human)
  Mutation: one silent mutation compared to the sequence given by NCBI: NM_015327.2.
  Entrez Gene: SMG5 (a.k.a. EST1B, LPTS-RP1, LPTSRP1, SMG-5)
  Cloning method: Unknown
Terms and licenses: Academic/Nonprofit Terms; Industry Terms: Not Available to Industry
Depositor comments: Plasmids from this collection were made available to the research community and donated after the lab closed. Please note that the sequence provided by the depositing laboratory may be theoretical/predicted or based on Sanger sequencing results. There may be discrepancies between sequencing results obtained by Addgene and the depositor sequence. If an Addgene verified sequence is not available, please contact before placing your order to request that our lab fully sequence the plasmid.
How to cite: pcDNA3.1-MS2-HA-HsSmg5-del133-155_T was a gift from Elisa Izaurralde (Addgene plasmid # 147553 ; http://n2t.net/addgene:147553 ; RRID:Addgene_147553)
