[The description below was written by a language model from this plasmid's Addgene catalogue record and pLannotate feature annotations shown in this document.]
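Description:
pcDNA3.1-MS2-HA-HsSmg5-del133-155_T is a mammalian expression plasmid of 8,847 nt encoding a deletion variant of human SMG5 fused to an N-terminal MS2 coat protein and an HA epitope. The catalogue lists the backbone as unknown, but the name and the annotated features are consistent with a pcDNA3.1-type vector. It is propagated in E. coli through a high-copy ColE1/pUC origin with ampicillin selection (AmpR under its own bla promoter), and an f1 origin is also present. An SV40 early promoter driving a neomycin phosphotransferase gene with an SV40 poly(A) signal provides a marker that could be used for G418 selection in mammalian cells.

The expression cassette uses the CMV immediate early enhancer and promoter, followed by a T7 promoter, the MS2 coat protein coding sequence, an HA tag (annotated as a fragment of a 3xHA element) and the SMG5 open reading frame, ending at a bovine growth hormone polyadenylation signal. According to the name, residues 133-155 of SMG5 are deleted, and the record notes one silent mutation relative to the NCBI reference transcript. The functional consequence of the deletion is not stated.

SMG5 acts in nonsense-mediated mRNA decay, and together with SMG7 is thought to link UPF1 to the mRNA degradation machinery. The MS2 coat protein binds a specific RNA stem-loop, so this fusion is suited to tethering assays in which the protein is artificially recruited to a reporter mRNA carrying MS2 binding sites, with the HA tag allowing detection or immunoprecipitation. The associated study concerned recruitment of the CCR4-NOT deadenylase complex by the SMG5-SMG7 heterodimer. The depositor sequence may be theoretical or based on Sanger sequencing.
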