Features (pLannotate 1.2.2; 23 found; start..end, strand, type, name):
     28..80      -  misc_feature   bom (fragment): basis of mobility region from pBR322
    235..614     +  enhancer       CMV enhancer: human cytomegalovirus immediate early enhancer
    615..818     +  promoter       CMV promoter: human cytomegalovirus (CMV) immediate early promoter
    814..847     +  LTR            5' LTR (truncated) (fragment): truncated 5' long terminal repeat (LTR) from HIV-1
    863..881     +  promoter       T7 promoter: promoter for bacteriophage T7 RNA polymerase
    904..1290    +  CDS            MS2: bacteriophage MS2 coat protein binds to a specific stem-loop structure in the viral RNA (Peabody, 1993)
   1333..1359    +  CDS            3xHA (fragment): three tandem HA epitope tags
   1399..4377    +  CDS            SMG5: SMG5_HUMAN - Also known as EST1B, KIAA1089. Experimental evidence at protein level: Swiss-Prot protein existence level 1. Plays a role in nonsense-mediated mRNA decay. Does not have RNase activity by itself. Promotes dephosphorylation of UPF1. Together with SMG7 is thought to provide a link to the mRNA degradation machinery involving exonucleolytic pathways, and to serve as an adapter for UPF1 to protein phosphatase 2A (PP2A), thereby triggering UPF1 dephosphorylation. Necessary for TERT activity. From Homo sapiens (Human).
   4403..4421    -  promoter       SP6 promoter: promoter for bacteriophage SP6 RNA polymerase
   4447..4671    +  polyA_signal   bGH poly(A) signal: bovine growth hormone polyadenylation signal
   4675..4696    +  promoter       SV40 promoter (fragment): SV40 enhancer and early promoter
   4717..5145    +  rep_origin     f1 ori (sequence partly withheld): f1 bacteriophage origin of replication; arrow indicates direction of (+) strand synthesis
   5159..5488    +  promoter       SV40 promoter: SV40 enhancer and early promoter
   5555..6346    +  CDS            neo: KKA2_KLEPN - Also known as kan, nptII. Experimental evidence at protein level: Swiss-Prot protein existence level 1. Resistance to kanamycin, neomycin, paromomycin, ribostamycin, butirosin and gentamicin B. From Klebsiella pneumoniae.
   6370..6528    +  CDS            ble (fragment): BLE_KLEPN - Experimental evidence at protein level: Swiss-Prot protein existence level 1. Binding protein with a strong affinity to the bleomycin family of antibiotics. Binds to CL990; an antimitotic-antibiotic compound. From Klebsiella pneumoniae.
   6523..6644    +  polyA_signal   SV40 poly(A) signal: SV40 polyadenylation signal
   6717..6733    -  protein_bind   lac operator: The lac repressor binds to the lac operator to inhibit transcription in E. coli. This inhibition can be relieved by adding lactose or isopropyl-β-D-thiogalactopyranoside (IPTG). lac repressor encoded by lacI
   6741..6771    -  promoter       lac promoter: promoter for the E. coli lac operon
   6786..6807    -  protein_bind   CAP binding site: CAP binding activates transcription in the presence of cAMP. E. coli catabolite activator protein
   6820..6912    -  CDS            lacI (fragment): lac repressor; lacI; The lac repressor binds to the lac operator to inhibit transcription in E. coli. This inhibition can be relieved by adding lactose or isopropyl-β-D-thiogalactopyranoside (IPTG).
   7095..7680    -  rep_origin     ori: high-copy-number ColE1/pMB1/pBR322/pUC origin of replication
   7851..8711    -  CDS            AmpR: β-lactamase; bla; confers resistance to ampicillin, carbenicillin, and related antibiotics
   8712..8816    -  promoter       AmpR promoter: bla
>Addgene plasmid #147553 | pcDNA3.1-MS2-HA-HsSmg5-del133-155_T | depositor full sequence | sequence record 290000 | Full Sequence
GACGGATCGGGAGATCTCCCGATCCCCTATGGTGCACTCTCAGTACAATCTGCTCTGATGCCGCATAGTT
AAGCCAGTATCTGCTCCCTGCTTGTGTGTTGGAGGTCGCTGAGTAGTGCGCGAGCAAAATTTAAGCTACA
ACAAGGCAAGGCTTGACCGACAATTGCATGAAGAATCTGCTTAGGGTTAGGCGTTTTGCGCTGCTTCGCG
ATGTACGGGCCAGATATACGCGTTGACATTGATTATTGACTAGTTATTAATAGTAATCAATTACGGGGTC
ATTAGTTCATAGCCCATATATGGAGTTCCGCGTTACATAACTTACGGTAAATGGCCCGCCTGGCTGACCG
CCCAACGACCCCCGCCCATTGACGTCAATAATGACGTATGTTCCCATAGTAACGCCAATAGGGACTTTCC
ATTGACGTCAATGGGTGGAGTATTTACGGTAAACTGCCCACTTGGCAGTACATCAAGTGTATCATATGCC
AAGTACGCCCCCTATTGACGTCAATGACGGTAAATGGCCCGCCTGGCATTATGCCCAGTACATGACCTTA
TGGGACTTTCCTACTTGGCAGTACATCTACGTATTAGTCATCGCTATTACCATGGTGATGCGGTTTTGGC
AGTACATCAATGGGCGTGGATAGCGGTTTGACTCACGGGGATTTCCAAGTCTCCACCCCATTGACGTCAA
TGGGAGTTTGTTTTGGCACCAAAATCAACGGGACTTTCCAAAATGTCGTAACAACTCCGCCCCATTGACG
CAAATGGGCGGTAGGCGTGTACGGTGGGAGGTCTATATAAGCAGAGCTCTCTGGCTAACTAGAGAACCCA
CTGCTTACTGGCTTATCGAAATTAATACGACTCACTATAGGGAGACCCAAGCTTGCCACCATGGCTTCTA
ACTTTACTCAGTTCGTTCTCGTCGACAATGGCGGAACTGGCGACGTGACTGTCGCCCCAAGCAACTTCGC
TAACGGGGTCGCTGAATGGATCAGCTCTAACTCGCGATCACAGGCTTACAAAGTAACCTGTAGCGTTCGT
CAGAGCTCTGCGCAGAATCGCAAATACACCATCAAAGTCGAGGTGCCTAAAGTGGCAACCCAGACTGTTG
GTGGTGAAGAGCTTCCTGTAGCCGGATGGAGATCTTACTTAAATATGGAACTAACCATTCCAATTTTCGC
CACGAATTCCGACTGCGAGCTTATTGTTAAGGCAATGCAAGGTCTCCTAAAAGATGGAAACCCGATTCCC
TCGGCCATCGCGGCCAACTCCGGCATCTACGGAGGTGGAGGTGGATCTGGTGGATCTCCTCCACATATGG
CTTACCCATACGATGTTCCAGATTACGCTCCTCCAAAGCTTGGATCCGAATTCCCGGGTCGACTCGAGAT
GAGCCAAGGCCCCCCCACAGGGGAGAGCAGCGAGCCCGAAGCAAAAGTCCTCCACACTAAGCGGCTTTAC
CGGGCTGTGGTGGAGGCTGTGCATCGACTTGACCTCATCCTTTGCAACAAAACTGCTTATCAAGAAGTAT
TCAAACCAGAAAACATTAGCCTGAGGAACAAGCTGCGTGAGCTCTGCGTCAAGCTTATGTTCCTGCACCC
AGTGGACTATGGGAGAAAGGCTGAGGAGCTGCTGTGGAGAAAGGTATACTATGAAGTTATCCAGCTTATC
AAGACTAACAAAAAGCACATCCACAGCCGGAGCACTTTGGAATGTGCCTACAGGACGCACCTGGTTGCTG
GTATTGGCTTCTACCAGCATCTCCTTCTCTATATCCAGTCCCACCCAGTGTCTGCCTCAGGGAAGGAGAT
GGATTGGGCACAGATGGCATGTCACCGATGTCTGGTGTATCTGGGGGATTTGTCCCGATATCAGAATGAA
TTAGCTGGCGTAGATACCGAGCTGCTAGCCGAGAGATTTTACTACCAAGCCCTGTCAGTAGCTCCTCAGA
TTGGAATGCCCTTCAATCAGCTGGGCACCCTGGCAGGCAGCAAGTACTATAATGTGGAAGCCATGTATTG
CTACCTGCGCTGCATCCAGTCAGAAGTGTCCTTTGAGGGAGCCTATGGGAACCTCAAGCGGCTGTATGAC
AAGGCAGCCAAAATGTACCACCAACTGAAGAAGTGTGAGACTCGGAAACTGTCTCCTGGCAAAAAGCGAT
GTAAAGACATTAAAAGGTTGCTAGTGAACTTTATGTATCTGCAAAGCCTCCTACAGCCCAAAAGCAGCTC
CGTGGACTCAGAGCTGACCTCACTTTGCCAGTCAGTCCTGGAGGACTTCAACCTCTGCCTCTTCTACCTG
CCCTCCTCACCCAACCTCAGCCTGGCCAGTGAGGATGAGGAGGAGTATGAGAGTGGATATGCTTTCCTCC
CGGACCTTCTCATCTTTCAAATGGTCATCATCTGCCTTATGTGTGTGCACAGCTTGGAGAGAGCAGGATC
CAAGCAGTACAGTGCAGCCATTGCCTTCACCCTGGCCCTCTTTTCCCACCTCGTCAATCATGTCAACATA
CGGCTGCAGGCTGAGCTGGAAGAGGGCGAGAATCCCGTCCCGGCATTCCAGAGTGATGGCACAGATGAAC
CAGAGTCCAAGGAACCTGTGGAGAAAGAGGAGGAGCCAGATCCTGAGCCTCCTCCTGTAACACCCCAAGT
GGGTGAGGGCAGAAAGAGCCGTAAGTTCTCTCGCCTCTCCTGTCTCCGCCGTCGCCGCCACCCACCCAAA
GTTGGTGATGACAGTGACCTGAGTGAAGGCTTTGAATCGGACTCAAGCCATGACTCAGCCCGGGCCAGTG
AGGGCTCAGACAGTGGCTCTGACAAGAGTCTTGAAGGTGGGGGAACGGCCTTTGATGCTGAAACAGACTC
GGAAATGAATAGCCAGGAGTCCCGATCAGACTTGGAAGATATGGAGGAAGAGGAGGGGACACGGTCACCA
ACCCTGGAGCCCCCTCGGGGCAGATCAGAGGCTCCCGATTCCCTCAATGGCCCACTGGGCCCCAGTGAGG
CTAGCATTGCCAGCAATCTACAAGCCATGTCCACCCAGATGTTCCAGACTAAGCGCTGCTTCCGACTGGC
CCCCACCTTTAGCAACCTGCTCCTCCAGCCCACCACCAACCCTCATACCTCGGCCAGCCACAGGCCTTGC
GTCAATGGGGATGTAGACAAGCCTTCAGAGCCAGCCTCTGAGGAGGGCTCTGAGTCGGAGGGGAGTGAGT
CCAGTGGACGCTCCTGTCGGAATGAGCGCAGCATCCAGGAGAAGCTTCAGGTCCTGATGGCCGAAGGTCT
GCTTCCTGCTGTGAAAGTCTTCCTGGACTGGCTTCGGACCAACCCCGACCTCATCATCGTGTGTGCACAG
AGCTCTCAAAGTCTGTGGAACCGCCTGTCTGTGTTGCTGAATCTGTTGCCTGCTGCTGGTGAACTCCAGG
AGTCTGGCCTGGCCTTGTGTCCTGAGGTCCAAGATCTTCTTGAAGGTTGTGAACTGCCTGACCTCCCCTC
TAGCCTTCTGCTCCCAGAGGACATGGCTCTTCGTAACCTGCCCCCGCTCCGAGCTGCCCACAGACGCTTT
AACTTTGACACGGATCGGCCCCTGCTCAGCACCTTAGAGGAGTCAGTGGTGCGCATCTGCTGCATCCGCA
GCTTTGGTCATTTCATCGCCCGCCTGCAAGGCAGCATCCTGCAGTTCAACCCAGAGGTTGGCATCTTCGT
CAGCATTGCCCAGTCTGAGCAGGAGAGCCTGCTGCAGCAGGCCCAGGCACAGTTCCGAATGGCACAGGAG
GAAGCTCGTCGGAACAGGCTCATGAGAGACATGGCTCAGCTACGACTTCAGCTCGAAGTGTCTCAGCTGG
AGGGCAGCCTGCAGCAGCCCAAGGCCCAGTCAGCCATGTCTCCCTACCTCGTCCCTGACACCCAGGCCCT
CTGCCACCATCTCCCTGTCATCCGCCAACTGGCCACCAGTGGCCGCTTCATTGTCATCATCCCAAGGACA
GTGATCGATGGCCTGGATTTGCTGAAGAAGGAACACCCAGGGGCCCGGGATGGGATTCGGTACCTGGAGG
CAGAGTTTAAAAAAGGAAACAGGTACATTCGCTGCCAGAAAGAGGTGGGAAAGAGCTTTGAGCGGCATAA
GCTGAAGAGGCAGGATGCAGATGCCTGGACTCTCTATAAGATCCTAGACAGCTGCAAACAGCTGACTCTG
GCCCAGGGGGCAGGTGAGGAGGATCCGAGTGGCATGGTGACCATCATCACAGGCCTTCCACTGGACAACC
CCAGCGTGCTTTCAGGCCCCATGCAGGCAGCCCTGCAGGCCGCTGCCCACGCCAGTGTGGACATCAAGAA
TGTTCTGGACTTCTACAAGCAGTGGAAGGAAATTGGTTGAGCGGCCGCCTAGAGGGCCCTATTCTATAGT
GTCACCTAAATGCTAGAGCTCGCTGATCAGCCTCGACTGTGCCTTCTAGTTGCCAGCCATCTGTTGTTTG
CCCCTCCCCCGTGCCTTCCTTGACCCTGGAAGGTGCCACTCCCACTGTCCTTTCCTAATAAAATGAGGAA
ATTGCATCGCATTGTCTGAGTAGGTGTCATTCTATTCTGGGGGGTGGGGTGGGGCAGGACAGCAAGGGGG
AGGATTGGGAAGACAATAGCAGGCATGCTGGGGATGCGGTGGGCTCTATGGCTTCTGAGGCGGAAAGAAC
CAGCTGGGGCTCTAGGGGGTATCCCC
[124 nt withheld, positions 4717-4840]
C
[91 nt withheld, positions 4842-4932]
A
[49 nt withheld, positions 4934-4982]
CCTTTGACGTTGGAGTCCACGTTCTTT
[37 nt withheld, positions 5010-5046]
ACCCTATCTCGGTCTATTCTTTTGATTTATAAGGGATTTTGCCGATTTCGGCCTATTGGTTAAAAAATGA
GCTGATTTAACAAAAATTTAACGCGAATTAATTCTGTGGAATGTGTGTCAGTTAGGGTGTGGAAAGTCCC
CAGGCTCCCCAGCAGGCAGAAGTATGCAAAGCATGCATCTCAATTAGTCAGCAACCAGGTGTGGAAAGTC
CCCAGGCTCCCCAGCAGGCAGAAGTATGCAAAGCATGCATCTCAATTAGTCAGCAACCATAGTCCCGCCC
CTAACTCCGCCCATCCCGCCCCTAACTCCGCCCAGTTCCGCCCATTCTCCGCCCCATGGCTGACTAATTT
TTTTTATTTATGCAGAGGCCGAGGCCGCCTCTGCCTCTGAGCTATTCCAGAAGTAGTGAGGAGGCTTTTT
TGGAGGCCTAGGCTTTTGCAAAAAGCTCCCGGGAGCTTGTATATCCATTTTCGGATCTGATCAAGAGACA
GGATGAGGATCGTTTCGCATGATTGAACAAGATGGATTGCACGCAGGTTCTCCGGCCGCTTGGGTGGAGA
GGCTATTCGGCTATGACTGGGCACAACAGACAATCGGCTGCTCTGATGCCGCCGTGTTCCGGCTGTCAGC
GCAGGGGCGCCCGGTTCTTTTTGTCAAGACCGACCTGTCCGGTGCCCTGAATGAACTGCAGGACGAGGCA
GCGCGGCTATCGTGGCTGGCCACGACGGGCGTTCCTTGCGCAGCTGTGCTCGACGTTGTCACTGAAGCGG
GAAGGGACTGGCTGCTATTGGGCGAAGTGCCGGGGCAGGATCTCCTGTCATCTCACCTTGCTCCTGCCGA
GAAAGTATCCATCATGGCTGATGCAATGCGGCGGCTGCATACGCTTGATCCGGCTACCTGCCCATTCGAC
CACCAAGCGAAACATCGCATCGAGCGAGCACGTACTCGGATGGAAGCCGGTCTTGTCGATCAGGATGATC
TGGACGAAGAGCATCAGGGGCTCGCGCCAGCCGAACTGTTCGCCAGGCTCAAGGCGCGCATGCCCGACGG
CGAGGATCTCGTCGTGACCCATGGCGATGCCTGCTTGCCGAATATCATGGTGGAAAATGGCCGCTTTTCT
GGATTCATCGACTGTGGCCGGCTGGGTGTGGCGGACCGCTATCAGGACATAGCGTTGGCTACCCGTGATA
TTGCTGAAGAGCTTGGCGGCGAATGGGCTGACCGCTTCCTCGTGCTTTACGGTATCGCCGCTCCCGATTC
GCAGCGCATCGCCTTCTATCGCCTTCTTGACGAGTTCTTCTGAGCGGGACTCTGGGGTTCGAAATGACCG
ACCAAGCGACGCCCAACCTGCCATCACGAGATTTCGATTCCACCGCCGCCTTCTATGAAAGGTTGGGCTT
CGGAATCGTTTTCCGGGACGCCGGCTGGATGATCCTCCAGCGCGGGGATCTCATGCTGGAGTTCTTCGCC
CACCCCAACTTGTTTATTGCAGCTTATAATGGTTACAAATAAAGCAATAGCATCACAAATTTCACAAATA
AAGCATTTTTTTCACTGCATTCTAGTTGTGGTTTGTCCAAACTCATCAATGTATCTTATCATGTCTGTAT
ACCGTCGACCTCTAGCTAGAGCTTGGCGTAATCATGGTCATAGCTGTTTCCTGTGTGAAATTGTTATCCG
CTCACAATTCCACACAACATACGAGCCGGAAGCATAAAGTGTAAAGCCTGGGGTGCCTAATGAGTGAGCT
AACTCACATTAATTGCGTTGCGCTCACTGCCCGCTTTCCAGTCGGGAAACCTGTCGTGCCAGCTGCATTA
ATGAATCGGCCAACGCGCGGGGAGAGGCGGTTTGCGTATTGGGCGCTCTTCCGCTTCCTCGCTCACTGAC
TCGCTGCGCTCGGTCGTTCGGCTGCGGCGAGCGGTATCAGCTCACTCAAAGGCGGTAATACGGTTATCCA
CAGAATCAGGGGATAACGCAGGAAAGAACATGTGAGCAAAAGGCCAGCAAAAGGCCAGGAACCGTAAAAA
GGCCGCGTTGCTGGCGTTTTTCCATAGGCTCCGCCCCCCTGACGAGCATCACAAAAATCGACGCTCAAGT
CAGAGGTGGCGAAACCCGACAGGACTATAAAGATACCAGGCGTTTCCCCCTGGAAGCTCCCTCGTGCGCT
CTCCTGTTCCGACCCTGCCGCTTACCGGATACCTGTCCGCCTTTCTCCCTTCGGGAAGCGTGGCGCTTTC
TCATAGCTCACGCTGTAGGTATCTCAGTTCGGTGTAGGTCGTTCGCTCCAAGCTGGGCTGTGTGCACGAA
CCCCCCGTTCAGCCCGACCGCTGCGCCTTATCCGGTAACTATCGTCTTGAGTCCAACCCGGTAAGACACG
ACTTATCGCCACTGGCAGCAGCCACTGGTAACAGGATTAGCAGAGCGAGGTATGTAGGCGGTGCTACAGA
GTTCTTGAAGTGGTGGCCTAACTACGGCTACACTAGAAGAACAGTATTTGGTATCTGCGCTCTGCTGAAG
CCAGTTACCTTCGGAAAAAGAGTTGGTAGCTCTTGATCCGGCAAACAAACCACCGCTGGTAGCGGTTTTT
TTGTTTGCAAGCAGCAGATTACGCGCAGAAAAAAAGGATCTCAAGAAGATCCTTTGATCTTTTCTACGGG
GTCTGACGCTCAGTGGAACGAAAACTCACGTTAAGGGATTTTGGTCATGAGATTATCAAAAAGGATCTTC
ACCTAGATCCTTTTAAATTAAAAATGAAGTTTTAAATCAATCTAAAGTATATATGAGTAAACTTGGTCTG
ACAGTTACCAATGCTTAATCAGTGAGGCACCTATCTCAGCGATCTGTCTATTTCGTTCATCCATAGTTGC
CTGACTCCCCGTCGTGTAGATAACTACGATACGGGAGGGCTTACCATCTGGCCCCAGTGCTGCAATGATA
CCGCGAGACCCACGCTCACCGGCTCCAGATTTATCAGCAATAAACCAGCCAGCCGGAAGGGCCGAGCGCA
GAAGTGGTCCTGCAACTTTATCCGCCTCCATCCAGTCTATTAATTGTTGCCGGGAAGCTAGAGTAAGTAG
TTCGCCAGTTAATAGTTTGCGCAACGTTGTTGCCATTGCTACAGGCATCGTGGTGTCACGCTCGTCGTTT
GGTATGGCTTCATTCAGCTCCGGTTCCCAACGATCAAGGCGAGTTACATGATCCCCCATGTTGTGCAAAA
AAGCGGTTAGCTCCTTCGGTCCTCCGATCGTTGTCAGAAGTAAGTTGGCCGCAGTGTTATCACTCATGGT
TATGGCAGCACTGCATAATTCTCTTACTGTCATGCCATCCGTAAGATGCTTTTCTGTGACTGGTGAGTAC
TCAACCAAGTCATTCTGAGAATAGTGTATGCGGCGACCGAGTTGCTCTTGCCCGGCGTCAATACGGGATA
ATACCGCGCCACATAGCAGAACTTTAAAAGTGCTCATCATTGGAAAACGTTCTTCGGGGCGAAAACTCTC
AAGGATCTTACCGCTGTTGAGATCCAGTTCGATGTAACCCACTCGTGCACCCAACTGATCTTCAGCATCT
TTTACTTTCACCAGCGTTTCTGGGTGAGCAAAAACAGGAAGGCAAAATGCCGCAAAAAAGGGAATAAGGG
CGACACGGAAATGTTGAATACTCATACTCTTCCTTTTTCAATATTATTGAAGCATTTATCAGGGTTATTG
TCTCATGAGCGGATACATATTTGAATGTATTTAGAAAAATAAACAAATAGGGGTTCCGCGCACATTTCCC
CGAAAAGTGCCACCTGACGTC
